>Addgene plasmid #228554 | YAP/TAZ tdTomato TEAD Binding Reporter | addgene full sequence | sequence record 459415 | Addgene NGS Result
CGGCCAGTGCCAAGTTGAGACACATTCCACACATTCCACTGCAAGCTTGAGACACATTCCACACATTCCA
CTGCAAGCTTCTAGAGATCTGCAGGTCGAGGTCGACGGTATCGATAAGCTTGGGGGTGGGCGCCGGGGGG
ACCTTAAAGCCTCTGCCCCCCAAGGAGCCCTTCCCAGACAGCCGCCGGCACCCACCGCTCCGTGGGACGA
TCCCCCAAGAGCTTGGCATTCCGGTACTGTTGGTAAAGCGACCCATGGTAAGTAAGGGGGAGGAAGTTAT
CAAAGAATTCATGAGATTTAAAGTAAGGATGGAGGGTTCTATGAACGGGCACGAATTCGAAATAGAGGGG
GAAGGCGAGGGCCGGCCCTACGAAGGGACGCAGACGGCGAAACTTAAAGTGACGAAAGGGGGGCCGCTTC
CGTTCGCTTGGGACATTCTTAGTCCTCAGTTCATGTATGGCTCTAAGGCATACGTCAAACACCCTGCGGA
TATACCTGATTACAAAAAGCTTAGCTTTCCCGAGGGTTTCAAATGGGAGCGCGTAATGAATTTTGAGGAT
GGTGGGTTGGTGACAGTCACCCAAGACTCCAGTTTGCAAGATGGTACCCTCATTTACAAGGTTAAAATGA
GAGGTACTAACTTTCCCCCAGACGGTCCAGTTATGCAGAAGAAAACTATGGGTTGGGAAGCAAGCACCGA
ACGGCTTTATCCTAGAGACGGTGTGCTTAAGGGGGAGATACACCAGGCGCTTAAGCTGAAAGACGGTGGA
CACTATCTTGTTGAATTCAAGACGATATATATGGCAAAGAAGCCTGTGCAACTTCCTGGCTACTACTACG
TAGACACTAAGCTTGACATCACATCCCATAATGAAGATTACACTATCGTTGAACAGTATGAACGATCAGA
GGGGCGCCACCACCTTTTCTTGGGTCATGGAACGGGCAGCACCGGATCTGGTTCTTCTGGTACAGCATCA
TCAGAAGATAATAACATGGCAGTAATCAAAGAGTTTATGAGGTTTAAGGTCCGAATGGAGGGATCTATGA
ACGGGCACGAATTTGAGATCGAAGGTGAGGGTGAGGGAAGGCCTTACGAAGGTACACAAACAGCAAAGCT
GAAGGTGACCAAGGGTGGGCCACTCCCCTTCGCATGGGACATTCTTTCACCACAATTTATGTACGGTTCC
AAGGCGTATGTGAAGCATCCAGCTGATATCCCGGATTATAAAAAGCTTTCCTTCCCAGAGGGCTTTAAGT
GGGAGAGAGTTATGAACTTCGAAGACGGCGGTCTGGTCACAGTTACACAGGATAGTAGTCTTCAGGATGG
CACGTTGATCTACAAGGTTAAAATGAGGGGGACTAATTTTCCTCCTGATGGGCCTGTAATGCAAAAAAAA
ACTATGGGTTGGGAGGCCAGTACAGAACGCCTTTATCCAAGGGATGGAGTCCTGAAAGGTGAAATACATC
AGGCGCTCAAGCTCAAAGACGGTGGACATTATTTGGTTGAGTTCAAGACGATTTACATGGCCAAGAAACC
GGTTCAACTTCCAGGATACTACTACGTAGATACTAAGCTGGACATTACTTCTCATAATGAAGATTATACC
ATCGTGGAACAATACGAGCGATCTGAGGGACGGCATCATTTGTTTCTCTACGGTATGGATGAACTTTATA
AGTAAGAATTCTAGATCTTGAGACAAATGGCAGTATTCATCCACAATTTTAAAAGAAAAGGGGGGATTGG
GGGGTACAGTGCAGGGGAAAGAATAGTAGACATAATAGCAACAGACATACAAACTAAAGAATTACAAAAA
CAAATTACAAAAATTCAAAATTTTCGGGTTTATTACAGGGACAGCAGAGATCCACTTTGGCGCCGGCTCG
AGGGGGCCCGGGTTGCGCCTTTTCCAAGGCAGCCCTGGGTTTGCGCAGGGACGCGGCTGCTCTGGGCGTG
GTTCCGGGAAACGCAGCGGCGCCGACCCTGGGTCTCGCACATTCTTCACGTCCGTTCGCAGCGTCACCCG
GATCTTCGCCGCTACCCTTGTGGGCCCCCCGGCGACGCTTCCTGCTCCGCCCCTAAGTCGGGAAGGTTCC
TTGCGGTTCGCGGCGTGCCGGACGTGACAAACGGAAGCCGCACGTCTCACTAGTACCCTCGCAGACGGAC
AGCGCCAGGGAGCAATGGCAGCGCGCCGACCGCGATGGGCTGTGGCCAATAGCGGCTGCTCAGCAGGGCG
CGCCGAGAGCAGCGGCCGGGAAGGGGCGGTGCGGGAGGCGGGGTGTGGGGCGGTAGTGTGGGCCCTGTTC
CTGCCCGCGCGGTGTTCCGCATTCTGCAAGCCTCCGGAGCGCACGTCGGCAGTCGGCTCCCTCGTTGACC
GAATCACCGACCTCTCTCCCCAGGGGGTACCACCATGGCCAAGCCTTTGTCTCAAGAAGAATCCACCCTC
ATTGAAAGAGCAACGGCTACAATCAACAGCATCCCCATCTCTGAAGACTACAGCGTCGCCAGCGCAGCTC
TCTCTAGCGACGGCCGCATCTTCACTGGTGTCAATGTATATCATTTTACTGGGGGACCTTGTGCAGAACT
CGTGGTGCTGGGCACTGCTGCTGCTGCGGCAGCTGGCAACCTGACTTGTATCGTCGCGATCGGAAATGAG
AACAGGGGCATCTTGAGCCCCTGCGGACGGTGCCGACAGGTGCTTCTCGATCTGCATCCTGGGATCAAAG
CCATAGTGAAGGACAGTGATGGACAGCCGACGGCAGTTGGGATTCGTGAATTGCTGCCCTCTGGTTATGT
GTGGGAGGGCCTGCAGCTGCAGTAGTAAAGACGCGTTAAGTCGACAATCAACCTCTGGATTACAAAATTT
GTGAAAGATTGACTGGTATTCTTAACTATGTTGCTCCTTTTACGCTATGTGGATACGCTGCTTTAATGCC
TTTGTATCATGCTATTGCTTCCCGTATGGCTTTCATTTTCTCCTCCTTGTATAAATCCTGGTTGCTGTCT
CTTTATGAGGAGTTGTGGCCCGTTGTCAGGCAACGTGGCGTGGTGTGCACTGTGTTTGCTGACGCAACCC
CCACTGGTTGGGGCATTGCCACCACCTGTCAGCTCCTTTCCGGGACTTTCGCTTTCCCCCTCCCTATTGC
CACGGCGGAACTCATCGCCGCCTGCCTTGCCCGCTGCTGGACAGGGGCTCGGCTGTTGGGCACTGACAAT
TCCGTGGTGTTGTCGGGGAAATCATCGTCCTTTCCTTGGCTGCTCGCCTGTGTTGCCACCTGGATTCTGC
GCGGGACGTCCTTCTGCTACGTCCCTTCGGCCCTCAATCCAGCGGACCTTCCTTCCCGCGGCCTGCTGCC
GGCTCTGCGGCCTCTTCCGCGTCTTCGCCTTCGCCCTCAGACGAGTCGGATCTCCCTTTGGGCCGCCTCC
CCGCGTCGACTTTAAGACCAATGACTTACAAGGCAGCTGTAGATCTTAGCCACTTTTTAAAAGAAAAGGG
GGGACTGGAAGGGCTAATTCACTCCCAACGAAGACAAGATCTGCTTTTTGCTTGTACTGTGTCTCTCTGG
TTAGACCAGATCTGAGCCTGGGAGCTCTCTGGCTAACTAGGGAACCCACTGCTTAAGCCTCAATAAAGCT
TGCCTTGAGTGCTTCAAGTAGTGTGTGCCCGTCTGTTGTGTGACTCTGGTAACTAGAGATCCCTCAGACC
CTTTTAGTCAGTGTGGAAAATCTCTAGCAGTACGTATAGTAGTTCATGTCATCTTATTATTCAGTATTTA
TAACTTGCAAAGAAATGAATATCAGAGAGTGAGAGGAACTTGTTTATTGCAGCTTATAATGGTTACAAAT
AAAGCAATAGCATCACAAATTTCACAAATAAAGCATTTTTTTCACTGCATTCTAGTTGTGGTTTGTCCAA
ACTCATCAATGTATCTTATCATGTCTGGCTCTAGCTATCCCGCCCCTAACTCCGCCCATCCCGCCCCTAA
CTCCGCCCAGTTCCGCCCATTCTCCGCCCCATGGCTGACTAATTTTTTTTATTTATGCAGAGGCCGAGGC
CGCCTCGGCCTCTGAGCTATTCCAGAAGTAGTGAGGAGGCTTTTTTGGAGGCCTAGGGACGTACCCAATT
CGCCCTATAGTGAGTCGTATTACGCGCGCTCACTGGCCGTCGTTTTACAACGTCGTGACTGGGAAAACCC
TGGCGTTACCCAACTTAATCGCCTTGCAGCACATCCCCCTTTCGCCAGCTGGCGTAATAGCGAAGAGGCC
CGCACCGATCGCCCTTCCCAACAGTTGCGCAGCCTGAATGGCGAATGGG
[124 nt withheld, positions 4320-4443]
C
[91 nt withheld, positions 4445-4535]
A
[49 nt withheld, positions 4537-4585]
CCTTTGACGTTGGAGTCCACGTTCTTT
[37 nt withheld, positions 4613-4649]
ACCCTATCTCGGTCTATTCTTTTGATTTATAAGGGATTTTGCCGATTTCGGCCTATTGGTTAAAAAATGA
GCTGATTTAACAAAAATTTAACGCGAATTTTAACAAAATATTAACGCTTACAATTTAGGTGGCACTTTTC
GGGGAAATGTGCGCGGAACCCCTATTTGTTTATTTTTCTAAATACATTCAAATATGTATCCGCTCATGAG
ACAATAACCCTGATAAATGCTTCAATAATATTGAAAAAGGAAGAGTATGAGTATTCAACATTTCCGTGTC
GCCCTTATTCCCTTTTTTGCGGCATTTTGCCTTCCTGTTTTTGCTCACCCAGAAACGCTGGTGAAAGTAA
AAGATGCTGAAGATCAGTTGGGTGCACGAGTGGGTTACATCGAACTGGATCTCAACAGCGGTAAGATCCT
TGAGAGTTTTCGCCCCGAAGAACGTTTTCCAATGATGAGCACTTTTAAAGTTCTGCTATGTGGCGCGGTA
TTATCCCGTATTGACGCCGGGCAAGAGCAACTCGGTCGCCGCATACACTATTCTCAGAATGACTTGGTTG
AGTACTCACCAGTCACAGAAAAGCATCTTACGGATGGCATGACAGTAAGAGAATTATGCAGTGCTGCCAT
AACCATGAGTGATAACACTGCGGCCAACTTACTTCTGACAACGATCGGAGGACCGAAGGAGCTAACCGCT
TTTTTGCACAACATGGGGGATCATGTAACTCGCCTTGATCGTTGGGAACCGGAGCTGAATGAAGCCATAC
CAAACGACGAGCGTGACACCACGATGCCTGTAGCAATGGCAACAACGTTGCGCAAACTATTAACTGGCGA
ACTACTTACTCTAGCTTCCCGGCAACAATTAATAGACTGGATGGAGGCGGATAAAGTTGCAGGACCACTT
CTGCGCTCGGCCCTTCCGGCTGGCTGGTTTATTGCTGATAAATCTGGAGCCGGTGAGCGTGGGTCTCGCG
GTATCATTGCAGCACTGGGGCCAGATGGTAAGCCCTCCCGTATCGTAGTTATCTACACGACGGGGAGTCA
GGCAACTATGGATGAACGAAATAGACAGATCGCTGAGATAGGTGCCTCACTGATTAAGCATTGGTAACTG
TCAGACCAAGTTTACTCATATATACTTTAGATTGATTTAAAACTTCATTTTTAATTTAAAAGGATCTAGG
TGAAGATCCTTTTTGATAATCTCATGACCAAAATCCCTTAACGTGAGTTTTCGTTCCACTGAGCGTCAGA
CCCCGTAGAAAAGATCAAAGGATCTTCTTGAGATCCTTTTTTTCTGCGCGTAATCTGCTGCTTGCAAACA
AAAAAACCACCGCTACCAGCGGTGGTTTGTTTGCCGGATCAAGAGCTACCAACTCTTTTTCCGAAGGTAA
CTGGCTTCAGCAGAGCGCAGATACCAAATACTGTTCTTCTAGTGTAGCCGTAGTTAGGCCACCACTTCAA
GAACTCTGTAGCACCGCCTACATACCTCGCTCTGCTAATCCTGTTACCAGTGGCTGCTGCCAGTGGCGAT
AAGTCGTGTCTTACCGGGTTGGACTCAAGACGATAGTTACCGGATAAGGCGCAGCGGTCGGGCTGAACGG
GGGGTTCGTGCACACAGCCCAGCTTGGAGCGAACGACCTACACCGAACTGAGATACCTACAGCGTGAGCT
ATGAGAAAGCGCCACGCTTCCCGAAGGGAGAAAGGCGGACAGGTATCCGGTAAGCGGCAGGGTCGGAACA
GGAGAGCGCACGAGGGAGCTTCCAGGGGGAAACGCCTGGTATCTTTATAGTCCTGTCGGGTTTCGCCACC
TCTGACTTGAGCGTCGATTTTTGTGATGCTCGTCAGGGGGGCGGAGCCTATGGAAAAACGCCAGCAACGC
GGCCTTTTTACGGTTCCTGGCCTTTTGCTGGCCTTTTGCTCACATGTTCTTTCCTGCGTTATCCCCTGAT
TCTGTGGATAACCGTATTACCGCCTTTGAGTGAGCTGATACCGCTCGCCGCAGCCGAACGACCGAGCGCA
GCGAGTCAGTGAGCGAGGAAGCGGAAGAGCGCCCAATACGCAAACCGCCTCTCCCCGCGCGTTGGCCGAT
TCATTAATGCAGCTGGCACGACAGGTTTCCCGACTGGAAAGCGGGCAGTGAGCGCAACGCAATTAATGTG
AGTTAGCTCACTCATTAGGCACCCCAGGCTTTACACTTTATGCTTCCGGCTCGTATGTTGTGTGGAATTG
TGAGCGGATAACAATTTCACACAGGAAACAGCTATGACCATGATTACGCCAAGCGCGCAATTAACCCTCA
CTAAAGGGAACAAAAGCTGGAGCTGCAAGCTTAATGTAGTCTTATGCAATACTCTTGTAGTCTTGCAACA
TGGTAACGATGAGTTAGCAACATGCCTTACAAGGAGAGAAAAAGCACCGTGCATGCCGATTGGTGGAAGT
AAGGTGGTACGATCGTGCCTTATTAGGAAGGCAACAGACGGGTCTGACATGGATTGGACGAACCACTGAA
TTGCCGCATTGCAGAGATATTGTATTTAAGTGCCTAGCTCGATACATAAACGGGTCTCTCTGGTTAGACC
AGATCTGAGCCTGGGAGCTCTCTGGCTAACTAGGGAACCCACTGCTTAAGCCTCAATAAAGCTTGCCTTG
AGTGCTTCAAGTAGTGTGTGCCCGTCTGTTGTGTGACTCTGGTAACTAGAGATCCCTCAGACCCTTTTAG
TCAGTGTGGAAAATCTCTAGCAGTGGCGCCCGAACAGGGACTTGAAAGCGAAAGGGAAACCAGAGGAGCT
CTCTCGACGCAGGACTCGGCTTGCTGAAGCGCGCACGGCAAGAGGCGAGGGGCGGCGACTGGTGAGTACG
CCAAAAATTTTGACTAGCGGAGGCTAGAAGGAGAGAGATGGGTGCGAGAGCGTCAGTATTAAGCGGGGGA
GAATTAGATCGCGATGGGAAAAAATTCGGTTAAGGCCAGGGGGAAAGAAAAAATATAAATTAAAACATAT
AGTATGGGCAAGCAGGGAGCTAGAACGATTCGCAGTTAATCCTGGCCTGTTAGAAACATCAGAAGGCTGT
AGACAAATACTGGGACAGCTACAACCATCCCTTCAGACAGGATCAGAAGAACTTAGATCATTATATAATA
CAGTAGCAACCCTCTATTGTGTGCATCAAAGGATAGAGATAAAAGACACCAAGGAAGCTTTAGACAAGAT
AGAGGAAGAGCAAAACAAAAGTAAGACCACCGCACAGCAAGCGGCCGCTGATCTTCAGACCTGGAGGAGG
AGATATGAGGGACAATTGGAGAAGTGAATTATATAAATATAAAGTAGTAAAAATTGAACCATTAGGAGTA
GCACCCACCAAGGCAAAGAGAAGAGTGGTGCAGAGAGAAAAAAGAGCAGTGGGAATAGGAGCTTTGTTCC
TTGGGTTCTTGGGAGCAGCAGGAAGCACTATGGGCGCAGCGTCAATGACGCTGACGGTACAGGCCAGACA
ATTATTGTCTGGTATAGTGCAGCAGCAGAACAATTTGCTGAGGGCTATTGAGGCGCAACAGCATCTGTTG
CAACTCACAGTCTGGGGCATCAAGCAGCTCCAGGCAAGAATCCTGGCTGTGGAAAGATACCTAAAGGATC
AACAGCTCCTGGGGATTTGGGGTTGCTCTGGAAAACTCATTTGCACCACTGCTGTGCCTTGGAATGCTAG
TTGGAGTAATAAATCTCTGGAACAGATTTGGAATCACACGACCTGGATGGAGTGGGACAGAGAAATTAAC
AATTACACAAGCTTAATACACTCCTTAATTGAAGAATCGCAAAACCAGCAAGAAAAGAATGAACAAGAAT
TATTGGAATTAGATAAATGGGCAAGTTTGTGGAATTGGTTTAACATAACAAATTGGCTGTGGTATATAAA
ATTATTCATAATGATAGTAGGAGGCTTGGTAGGTTTAAGAATAGTTTTTGCTGTACTTTCTATAGTGAAT
AGAGTTAGGCAGGGATATTCACCATTATCGTTTCAGACCCACCTCCCAACCCCGAGGGCTAGCC
Features (pLannotate 1.2.2; 27 found; start..end, strand, type, name):
     96..122     -  misc_feature   MCS (fragment): pBluescript multiple cloning site
    255..1682    +  CDS            tdTomato: tdTomato is a basic (constitutively fluorescent) orange fluorescent protein published in 2004, derived from Discosoma sp.. It is reported to be a somewhat slowly-maturing tandem dimer with low acid sensitivity.
   1727..1844    +  misc_feature   cPPT/CTS: central polypurine tract and central termination sequence of HIV-1
   1903..2403    +  promoter       hPGK promoter: human phosphoglycerate kinase 1 promoter
   2415..2810    +  CDS            BSD: blasticidin S deaminase; Aspergillus terreus BSD; confers resistance to blasticidin
   2846..3434    +  misc_feature   WPRE: woodchuck hepatitis virus posttranscriptional regulatory element
   3485..3504    +  misc_feature   cPPT/CTS (fragment): central polypurine tract and central termination sequence of HIV-1
   3506..3739    +  LTR            3' LTR (ΔU3): self-inactivating 3' long terminal repeat (LTR) from HIV-1
   3817..3938    +  polyA_signal   SV40 poly(A) signal: SV40 polyadenylation signal
   3978..4113    +  rep_origin     SV40 ori: SV40 origin of replication
   4134..4152    -  promoter       T7 promoter: promoter for bacteriophage T7 RNA polymerase
   4160..4315    +  CDS            lacZα (fragment): LacZα fragment of β-galactosidase; lacZ fragment
   4320..4748    +  rep_origin     f1 ori (sequence partly withheld): f1 bacteriophage origin of replication; arrow indicates direction of (+) strand synthesis
   4801..4905    +  promoter       AmpR promoter: bla
   4906..5766    +  CDS            AmpR: β-lactamase; bla; confers resistance to ampicillin, carbenicillin, and related antibiotics
   5937..6525    +  rep_origin     ori: high-copy-number ColE1/pMB1/pBR322/pUC origin of replication
   6708..6800    +  CDS            lacI (fragment): lac repressor; lacI; The lac repressor binds to the lac operator to inhibit transcription in E. coli. This inhibition can be relieved by adding lactose or isopropyl-β-D-thiogalactopyranoside (IPTG).
   6813..6834    +  protein_bind   CAP binding site: CAP binding activates transcription in the presence of cAMP. E. coli catabolite activator protein
   6849..6879    +  promoter       lac promoter: promoter for the E. coli lac operon
   6887..6903    +  protein_bind   lac operator: The lac repressor binds to the lac operator to inhibit transcription in E. coli. This inhibition can be relieved by adding lactose or isopropyl-β-D-thiogalactopyranoside (IPTG). lac repressor encoded by lacI
   6948..6966    +  promoter       T3 promoter: promoter for bacteriophage T3 RNA polymerase
   6994..7220    +  promoter       RSV promoter: Rous sarcoma virus enhancer/promoter
   7221..7401    +  LTR            5' LTR (truncated): truncated 5' long terminal repeat (LTR) from HIV-1
   7448..7573    +  misc_feature   HIV-1 Ψ: packaging signal of human immunodeficiency virus type 1
   7557..7920    +  CDS            HIV-1 gag (fragment): gag protein from human immunodeficiency virus 1; gag
   8066..8299    +  misc_feature   RRE: The Rev response element (RRE) of HIV-1 allows for Rev-dependent mRNA export from the nucleus to the cytoplasm.
   8676..8697    +  CDS            Rev (fragment): human immunodeficiency virus 1 (HIV-1) Rev protein; rev; enhances nuclear export of unspliced and incompletely spliced viral mRNAs
