[The description below was written by a language model from this plasmid's Addgene catalogue record and pLannotate feature annotations shown in this document.]
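Description:
YAP/TAZ tdTomato TEAD Binding Reporter is a third-generation-style, self-inactivating lentiviral transfer plasmid built on the pLKO.1 backbone and intended for delivery into mammalian cells. In bacteria it is maintained by a high-copy ColE1/pUC-type origin and selected with ampicillin through the β-lactamase gene. An f1 origin, lac regulatory remnants and T3/T7 promoters are carried over from the parental cloning vector. The viral portion begins with an RSV promoter fused to a truncated HIV-1 5' LTR, which drives Tat-independent production of genomic RNA in packaging cells. This is followed by the Ψ packaging signal with a gag fragment and the Rev response element for nuclear export. It ends with a ΔU3 3' LTR, which inactivates LTR promoter activity after integration, and an SV40 polyadenylation signal and origin lie just downstream.

The payload is a tdTomato coding sequence placed under a synthetic promoter made of GTIIC TEAD-binding responsive elements. TEAD transcription factors activate transcription when bound by the co-activators YAP and TAZ, so red-orange fluorescence reports the activity of this mechanosensitive pathway. The responsive element itself was not annotated in the feature table, though it presumably occupies the unannotated region immediately upstream of tdTomato. Downstream, after a cPPT/CTS element, a human PGK promoter constitutively expresses blasticidin S deaminase, allowing selection of stably transduced cells independently of reporter activity. A WPRE enhances transcript expression. The catalogue lists the insert species as human, although tdTomato derives from a Discosoma protein. The sequenced record (8,703 nt) is also slightly shorter than the stated total size. The construct is used to generate stable reporter cell lines for tracking YAP/TAZ signalling, for example in cells responding to changes in hydrogel stiffness.
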