Addgene plasmid #228554: YAP/TAZ tdTomato TEAD Binding Reporter
Purpose: Encodes a tdTomato fluorescent protein gene driven by a TEAD binding synthetic promoter. Used to track YAP/TAZ signaling pathway activity.
Depositing lab: Cole DeForest. Depositing organization: University of Washington. Publication: Stepwise Stiffening/Softening of and Cell Recovery from Reversibly Formulated Hydrogel Interpenetrating Networks. Kopyeva I, Goldner EC, Hoye JW, Yang S, Regier MC, Bradford JC, Vera KR, Bretherton RC, Robinson JL, DeForest CA. Adv Mater. 2024 Sep 6:e2404880. doi: 10.1002/adma.202404880. PubMed 39240007.
Backbone
  Vector backbone: pLKO.1
  Backbone size w/o insert (bp): 7728
  Total vector size (bp): 8789
  Vector type: Mammalian Expression, Lentiviral
  Selectable markers: Blasticidin
Growth in bacteria
  Bacterial resistance: Ampicillin, 100 μg/mL
  Growth temperature: 30°C
  Growth strain: NEB Stable
  Copy number: Unknown
Gene/Insert
  Gene/Insert name: tdTomato
  Species: H. sapiens (human)
  Insert size (bp): 1431
  Promoter: GTIIC TEAD-Binding Responsive Element
  Cloning method: Gibson Cloning
  Sequencing primers: 5′ cgaggtcgacggtatcg
Terms and licenses: Academic/Nonprofit Terms; Industry Terms: Not Available to Industry
How to cite: YAP/TAZ tdTomato TEAD Binding Reporter was a gift from Cole DeForest (Addgene plasmid # 228554 ; http://n2t.net/addgene:228554 ; RRID:Addgene_228554)
